>Addgene plasmid #241123 | pDMJ2-SARS-CoV-2-Spike (XBB-3a) | addgene full sequence | sequence record 486246 | Addgene NGS Result
ATGTTCGTGTTTCTGGTTCTTCTTCCCCTGGTGTCTAGTCAGTGCGTCAACTTGATCACGCGAACACAGA
GCTACACCAATTCCTTTACACGAGGCGTCTACTATCCCGACAAGGTGTTCCGAAGCAGTGTTTTGCACTC
CACGCAGGACCTTTTCTTGCCCTTCTTCTCAAATGTGACTTGGTTTCATGCAATACACGTATCCGGGACT
AATGGCACTAAGAGATTCGACAATCCCGCCTTGCCTTTTAACGACGGCGTGTATTTTGCCAGTACAGAAA
AGAGCAATATTATCCGGGGATGGATCTTCGGCACGACTCTGGATAGTAAAACACAATCCCTGCTGATCGT
GAATAATGCGACAAACGTCGTCATAAAAGTCTGCGAGTTCCAGTTCTGCAACGACCCTTTCCTCGACGTG
TACCAGAAGAACAATAAATCTTGGATGGAAAGTGAGTTTCGCGTGTACTCCAGTGCAAATAACTGTACTT
TTGAGTACGTAAGCCAGCCTTTCCTGATGGACCTCGAAGGGAAAGAGGGGAACTTTAAGAACCTGCGCGA
ATTCGTGTTCAAGAACATCGACGGTTATTTTAAAATATACAGCAAGCACACCCCTATTAACCTGGGCAGA
GATTTGCCACAAGGTTTTAGCGCCCTGGAACCCCTCGTGGACCTTCCTATCGGCATCAACATCACGCGCT
TCCAAACTCTGCTCGCACTGCATCGGTCTTATCTGACCCCTGGAGATTCATCCTCAGGATGGACCGCGGG
TGCTGCTGCATATTATGTGGGATATCTGCAGCCTAGGACCTTCCTGCTCAAATACAACGAGAACGGCACC
ATCACTGACGCTGTTGATTGCGCGCTGGACCCATTGTCTGAAACCAAATGCACACTGAAAAGCTTCACAG
TCGAGAAGGGCATTTACCAGACGAGCAACTTCAGAGTTCAGCCCACAGAGAGCATCGTTCGCTTCCCCAA
CATTACCAATTTGTGCCCATTCGACGAGGTCTTTAACGCAACTACCTTTGCCAGTGTTTACGCCTGGAAC
AGGAAACGGATATCCAATTGCGTGGCCGATTACAGCGTAATCTACAATTTCGCTCCCTTTTTCGCCTTTA
AATGCTACGGTGTCTCCCCTACGAAGCTGAATGATCTGTGCTTTACTAATGTCTATGCGGACAGCTTCGT
TATTAGAGGTAACGAGGTCAGCCAAATCGCCCCAGGGCAGACTGGAAACATAGCCGACTACAATTACAAA
CTGCCAGATGATTTCACCGGCTGCGTCATCGCCTGGAACTCCAATAAGCTCGATAGTAAAGAGAGCGGCA
ATTACAACTATCTCTATAGGCTGTTTCGAAAGAGCAAGCTGAAACCTTTTGAGCGGGACATTTCAACAGA
GATCTACCAGGCCGGAAACAAGCCCTGCAACGGGGTCGCCGGGAGCAATTGTTACAGCCCGCTGCAAAGC
TATGGATTTCGGCCGACTTACGGCGTTGGCCACCAGCCATATCGGGTGGTGGTGCTGTCATTTGAGCTGC
TTCATGCGCCTGCTACAGTATGTGGGCCTAAAAAGTCTACCAATCTGGTGAAAAATAAGTGCGTGAACTT
CAACTTCAATGGCCTCACCGGGACAGGCGTGTTGACAGAATCCAATAAGAAATTCCTGCCATTCCAGCAG
TTCGGCAGGGATATCGCAGACACGACCGATGCGGTGCGAGATCCCCAGACATTGGAGATTCTGGACATTA
CTCCTTGTTCTTTTGGAGGAGTGAGTGTTATTACTCCCGGCACAAATACCTCAAATCAAGTCGCTGTGCT
GTATCAAGGTGTAAACTGTACCGAGGTCCCCGTGGCTATTCACGCCGACCAGCTGACCCCAACATGGCGG
GTATACAGCACCGGTTCTAATGTATTCCAGACCAGAGCCGGCTGCCTCATTGGAGCCGAGTACGTGAACA
ACTCTTATGAATGTGATATACCGATTGGAGCAGGTATCTGCGCCTCTTATCAGACCCAGACAAAGAGCCA
CAGAAGGGCTAGGAGCGTGGCCTCCCAGTCCATAATCGCCTATACAATGTCACTGGGGGCTGAAAATTCA
GTGGCATACAGTAACAACTCTATCGCTATCCCCACAAATTTTACCATCTCTGTGACTACAGAGATCCTGC
CAGTGTCTATGACTAAAACCTCCGTGGACTGTACCATGTACATCTGTGGTGATAGCACCGAATGTTCCAA
CCTGCTCCTGCAGTACGGCAGCTTCTGCACACAGCTGAAGAGGGCACTGACAGGAATCGCCGTCGAACAG
GATAAGAACACTCAGGAGGTGTTTGCGCAGGTTAAGCAGATTTACAAGACGCCACCAATCAAGTACTTCG
GTGGGTTCAATTTCTCTCAAATTCTGCCTGATCCTTCTAAGCCATCTAAGCGGAGCTTTATAGAGGATTT
GCTCTTTAATAAGGTGACCCTCGCCGATGCTGGATTTATTAAGCAGTATGGCGACTGTTTGGGAGACATT
GCTGCTCGCGATCTGATATGTGCCCAGAAATTCAACGGGCTGACCGTACTCCCACCGCTGCTCACTGATG
AGATGATCGCACAATATACCAGCGCCCTGCTGGCCGGCACTATTACATCCGGCTGGACGTTCGGAGCAGG
AGCCGCACTGCAAATACCTTTTGCCATGCAGATGGCATATCGCTTCAATGGGATCGGGGTGACCCAGAAC
GTCCTGTACGAAAACCAGAAACTTATCGCTAACCAGTTCAATTCCGCCATTGGTAAAATCCAGGACAGCT
TGAGTTCCACAGCCAGCGCCCTCGGGAAATTGCAAGATGTAGTCAATCACAATGCACAAGCCCTGAATAC
TCTCGTCAAGCAACTGTCATCCAAGTTCGGTGCTATATCCTCCGTGCTGAATGATATCCTTAGTAGATTG
GATAAGGTGGAGGCAGAAGTCCAGATCGACCGGCTTATTACTGGAAGGCTGCAGAGTCTGCAGACGTACG
TCACGCAGCAGCTTATCAGAGCCGCCGAGATTAGAGCATCTGCGAATCTGGCTGCTACAAAGATGAGTGA
ATGCGTGCTCGGGCAATCAAAGCGGGTCGACTTTTGTGGGAAGGGGTACCACCTCATGAGCTTCCCCCAA
TCCGCCCCACATGGCGTTGTGTTCCTGCATGTTACTTACGTTCCCGCTCAAGAGAAGAACTTTACTACCG
CTCCGGCGATCTGCCACGACGGTAAGGCACACTTTCCACGCGAAGGCGTCTTTGTTAGCAATGGAACACA
CTGGTTTGTTACCCAGAGGAACTTTTATGAGCCCCAGATAATCACAACCGACAACACATTCGTATCTGGG
AACTGTGACGTAGTTATTGGGATCGTGAACAACACCGTGTACGATCCTCTCCAACCGGAACTTGACTCTT
TCAAGGAGGAACTGGATAAGTACTTTAAGAATCACACCTCACCCGATGTTGACCTCGGCGACATTTCAGG
AATTAATGCTAGCGTGGTGAACATCCAGAAAGAGATTGATAGACTTAACGAAGTGGCCAAGAACCTCAAC
GAATCACTTATTGACCTGCAGGAGCTGGGAAAATATGAGCAGTACATTAAATGGCCTTGGTACATTTGGC
TGGGCTTTATAGCAGGCCTGATCGCTATCGTCATGGTGACCATCATGCTTTGTTGTATGACTAGCTGCTG
CAGCTGCCTCAAGGGCTGTTGTAGCTGCGGCTCTTGCTGTAAATAATGATGAGGATCCAGATCTGCTGTG
CCTTCTAGTTGCCAGCCATCTGTTGTTTGCCCCTCCCCCGTGCCTTCCTTGACCCTGGAAGGTGCCACTC
CCACTGTCCTTTCCTAATAAAATGAGGAAATTGCATCGCATTGTCTGAGTAGGTGTCATTCTATTCTGGG
GGGTGGGGTGGGGCAGGACAGCAAGGGGGAGGATTGGGAAGACAATAGCAGGCATGCTGGGGATGCGGTG
GGCTCTATGGGTACCCAGGTGCTGAAGAATTGACCCGGTTCCTCCTGGGCCAGAAAGAAGCAGGCACATC
CCCTTCTCTGTGACACACCCTGTCCACGCCCCTGGTTCTTAGTTCCAGCCCCACTCATAGGACACTCATA
GCTCAGGAGGGCTCCGCCTTCAATCCCACCCGCTAAAGTACTTGGAGCGGTCTCTCCCTCCCTCATCAGC
CCACCAAACCAAACCTAGCCTCCAAGAGTGGGAAGAAATTAAAGCAAGATAGGCTATTAAGTGCAGAGGG
AGAGAAAATGCCTCCAACATGTGAGGAAGTAATGAGAGAAATCATAGAATTTTAAGGCCATGATTTAAGG
CCAATCGGAAAGAACATGTGAGCAAAAGGCCAGCAAAAGGCCAGGAACCGTAAAAAGGCCGCGTTGCTGG
CGTTTTTCCATAGGCTCCGCCCCCCTGACGAGCATCACAAAAATCGACGCTCAAGTCAGAGGTGGCGAAA
CCCGACAGGACTATAAAGATACCAGGCGTTTCCCCCTGGAAGCTCCCTCGTGCGCTCTCCTGTTCCGACC
CTGCCGCTTACCGGATACCTGTCCGCCTTTCTCCCTTCGGGAAGCGTGGCGCTTTCTCATAGCTCACGCT
GTAGGTATCTCAGTTCGGTGTAGGTCGTTCGCTCCAAGCTGGGCTGTGTGCACGAACCCCCCGTTCAGCC
CGACCGCTGCGCCTTATCCGGTAACTATCGTCTTGAGTCCAACCCGGTAAGACACGACTTATCGCCACTG
GCAGCAGCCACTGGTAACAGGATTAGCAGAGCGAGGTATGTAGGCGGTGCTACAGAGTTCTTGAAGTGGT
GGCCTAACTACGGCTACACTAGAAGAACAGTATTTGGTATCTGCGCTCTGCTGAAGCCAGTTACCTTCGG
AAAAAGAGTTGGTAGCTCTTGATCCGGCAAACAAACCACCGCTGGTAGCGGTGGTTTTTTTGTTTGCAAG
CAGCAGATTACGCGCAGAAAAAAAGGATCTCAAGAAGATCCTTTGATCTTTTCTACGGGGTCTGACGCTC
AGTGGAACGAAAACTCACGTTAAGGGATTTTGGTCATGAGATTATCAAAAAGGATCTTCACCTAGATCCT
TTTAAATTAAAAATGAAGTTTTAAATCAATCTAAAGTATATATGAGTAAACTTGGTCTGACAGTTACCAA
TGCTTAATCAGTGAGGCACCTATCTCAGCGATCTGTCTATTTCGTTCATCCATAGTTGCCTGACTCCCCG
TCGTGTAGATAACTACGATACGGGAGGGCTTACCATCTGGCCCCAGTGCTGCAATGATACCGCGAGACCC
ACGCTCACCGGCTCCAGATTTATCAGCAATAAACCAGCCAGCCGGAAGGGCCGAGCGCAGAAGTGGTCCT
GCAACTTTATCCGCCTCCATCCAGTCTATTAATTGTTGCCGGGAAGCTAGAGTAAGTAGTTCGCCAGTTA
ATAGTTTGCGCAACGTTGTTGCCATTGCTACAGGCATCGTGGTGTCACGCTCGTCGTTTGGTATGGCTTC
ATTCAGCTCCGGTTCCCAACGATCAAGGCGAGTTACATGATCCCCCATGTTGTGCAAAAAAGCGGTTAGC
TCCTTCGGTCCTCCGATCGTTGTCAGAAGTAAGTTGGCCGCAGTGTTATCACTCATGGTTATGGCAGCAC
TGCATAATTCTCTTACTGTCATGCCATCCGTAAGATGCTTTTCTGTGACTGGTGAGTACTCAACCAAGTC
ATTCTGAGAATAGTGTATGCGGCGACCGAGTTGCTCTTGCCCGGCGTCAATACGGGATAATACCGCGCCA
CATAGCAGAACTTTAAAAGTGCTCATCATTGGAAAACGTTCTTCGGGGCGAAAACTCTCAAGGATCTTAC
CGCTGTTGAGATCCAGTTCGATGTAACCCACTCGTGCACCCAACTGATCTTCAGCATCTTTTACTTTCAC
CAGCGTTTCTGGGTGAGCAAAAACAGGAAGGCAAAATGCCGCAAAAAAGGGAATAAGGGCGACACGGAAA
TGTTGAATACTCATACTCTTCCTTTTTCAATATTATTGAAGCATTTATCAGGGTTATTGTCTCATGAGCG
GATACATATTTGAATGTATTTAGAAAAATAAACAAATAGGGGTTCCGCGCACATTTCCCCGAAAAGTGCC
ACCTGACGTCCCAATGATTGCACCATATGCGGTGTGAAATACCGCACAGATGCGTAAGGAGAAAATACCG
CATCAGATTGGCTATTGGCCATTGCATACGTTGTATCCATATCATAATATGTACATTTATATTGGCTCAT
GTCCAACATTACCGCCATGTTGACATTGATTATTGACTAGTTATTAATAGTAATCAATTACGGGGTCATT
AGTTCATAGCCCATATATGGAGTTCCGCGTTACATAACTTACGGTAAATGGCCCGCCTGGCTGACCGCCC
AACGACCCCCGCCCATTGACGTCAATAATGACGTATGTTCCCATAGTAACGCCAATAGGGACTTTCCATT
GACGTCAATGGGTGGAGTATTTACGGTAAACTGCCCACTTGGCAGTACATCAAGTGTATCATATGCCAAG
TACGCCCCCTATTGACGTCAATGACGGTAAATGGCCCGCCTGGCATTATGCCCAGTACATGACCTTATGG
GACTTTCCTACTTGGCAGTACATCTACGTATTAGTCATCGCTATTACCATGGTGATGCGGTTTTGGCAGT
ACATCAATGGGCGTGGATAGCGGTTTGACTCACGGGGATTTCCAAGTCTCCACCCCATTGACGTCAATGG
GAGTTTGTTTTGGCACCAAAATCAACGGGACTTTCCAAAATGTCGTAACAACTCCGCCCCATTGACGCAA
ATGGGCGGTAGGCGTGTACGGTGGGAGGTCTATATAAGCAGAGCTCGTTTAGTGAACCGTCAGATCGCCT
GGAGACGCCATCCACGCTGTTTTGACCTCCATAGAAGACACCGGGACCGATCCAGCCTCCATCGGCTCGC
ATCTCTCCTTCACGCGCCCGCCGCCCTACCTGAGGCCGCCATCCACGCCGGTTGAGTCGCGTTCTGCCGC
CTCCCGCCTGTGGTGCCTCCTGAACTGCGTCCGCCGTCTAGGTAAGTTTAAAGCTCAGGTCGAGACCGGG
CCTTTGTCCGGCGCTCCCTTGGAGCCTACCTAGACTCAGCCGGCTCTCCACGCTTTGCCTGACCCTGCTT
GCTCAACTCTAGTTAACGGTGGAGGGCAGTGTAGTCTGAGCAGTACTCGTTGCTGCCGCGCGCGCCACCA
GACATAATAGCTGACAGACTAACAGACTGTTCCTTTCCATGGGTCTTTTCTGCAGTCACCGTCGTCGACA
CGTGTGATCAGATATCGCGGCCGCTCTAGA
Features (pLannotate 1.2.2; 10 found; start..end, strand, type, name):
      1..3753    +  CDS            S: SPIKE_SARS2 - Experimental evidence at protein level: Swiss-Prot protein existence level 1. [Spike glycoprotein]: May down-regulate host tetherin (BST2) by lysosomal degradation, thereby counteracting its antiviral activity. From Severe acute respiratory syndrome coronavirus 2 (2019-nCoV) (SARS-CoV-2).
   3776..4000    +  polyA_signal   bGH poly(A) signal: bovine growth hormone polyadenylation signal
   4415..5003    -  rep_origin     ori: high-copy-number ColE1/pMB1/pBR322/pUC origin of replication
   5174..6034    -  CDS            AmpR: β-lactamase; bla; confers resistance to ampicillin, carbenicillin, and related antibiotics
   6035..6139    -  promoter       AmpR promoter: bla
   6179..6236    +  misc_feature   bom (fragment): basis of mobility region from pBR322
   6322..6701    +  enhancer       CMV enhancer: human cytomegalovirus immediate early enhancer
   6702..6905    +  promoter       CMV promoter: human cytomegalovirus (CMV) immediate early promoter
   6994..7221    +  LTR            5' LTR (truncated) (fragment): truncated 5' long terminal repeat (LTR) from human T-cell leukemia virus (HTLV) type 1
   7225..7335    +  intron         CMV intron (fragment): modified intron A from human cytomegalovirus
