[The description below was written by a language model from this plasmid's Addgene catalogue record and pLannotate feature annotations shown in this document.]
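Description:
pDMJ2-SARS-CoV-2-Spike (XBB-3a) is a 7,380-nt mammalian expression plasmid built on the pDMJ2 backbone to produce a variant SARS-CoV-2 spike glycoprotein for pseudotyping virus particles. It is maintained in E. coli through a high-copy ColE1/pUC-type origin of replication and selected with ampicillin via a β-lactamase gene driven by its own bla promoter. A short fragment of the pBR322 basis-of-mobility region is also annotated. No mammalian selection marker or reporter appears in the feature table, consistent with use by transient transfection.

The circular map places the expression cassette across the numbering origin. The human cytomegalovirus immediate-early enhancer and promoter are followed by a fragment of the HTLV-1 5' LTR and a fragment of modified CMV intron A. These leader elements are commonly combined with CMV promoters to boost transcript processing and translation. Next comes the spike open reading frame of about 3.75 kb, terminated by the bovine growth hormone polyadenylation signal. The insert was made by gene synthesis and carries a long list of substitutions and deletions relative to the reference spike. They span the N-terminal domain (for example T19I, the 24–26 deletion, G142D and the Y144 deletion), the receptor-binding domain (including R346T, K417N, N460K, E484A, F486S, N501Y and V445E), D614G, changes near the furin site (N679K, P681H) and S2 changes. No epitope tag is annotated.

Co-expressing this spike with a packaging system and reporter genome supplied on other plasmids yields spike-bearing pseudovirus. According to the associated publication, the construct belongs to work on computationally designed spike proteins that mimic antibody immune evasion in viral evolution.
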