Addgene plasmid #241123: pDMJ2-SARS-CoV-2-Spike (XBB-3a)
Purpose: Expresses SARS-CoV-2 spike (XBB-3a) protein for creating pseudotyped virus
Depositing lab: Jeremy Luban. Depositing organization: University of Massachusetts, Worcester. Publication: Computationally designed proteins mimic antibody immune evasion in viral evolution. Youssef N, Gurev S, Ghantous F, Brock KP, Jaimes JA, Thadani NN, Dauphin A, Sherman AC, Yurkovetskiy L, Soto D, Estanboulieh R, Kotzen B, Notin P, Kollasch AW, Cohen AA, Dross SE, Erasmus J, Fuller DH, Bjorkman PJ, Lemieux JE, Luban J, Seaman MS, Marks DS. Immunity. 2025 May 6:S1074-7613(25)00178-5. doi: 10.1016/j.immuni.2025.04.015. PubMed 40345199.
Backbone
  Vector backbone: pDMJ2
  Vector type: Mammalian Expression
Growth in bacteria
  Bacterial resistance: Ampicillin, 100 μg/mL
  Growth temperature: 37°C
  Growth strain: DH5alpha
  Copy number: High Copy
Gene/Insert
  Gene/Insert name: Spike (XBB-3a)
  Species: SARS-CoV-2
  Mutation: T19I,L24del,P25del,P26del,A27S,V83A,G142D,Y144del,H146Q,Q183E,V213G,G339D,R346T,L368I,S371F,S373P,S375F,T376A,D405N,R408S,K417N,N440K,V445E,G446S,N460K,S477N,T478K,E484A,F486S,F490S,Q498R,N501Y,Y505H,D614G,H655Y,N679K,P681H,N764K,D796Y,Q954H,N969K
  Entrez Gene: S (a.k.a. GU280_gp02, spike glycoprotein)
  Cloning method: Gene Synthesis
Terms and licenses: Academic/Nonprofit Terms; Industry Terms: Not Available to Industry
How to cite: pDMJ2-SARS-CoV-2-Spike (XBB-3a) was a gift from Jeremy Luban (Addgene plasmid # 241123 ; http://n2t.net/addgene:241123 ; RRID:Addgene_241123)
